>Addgene plasmid #215349 | T. aq RNA Polymerase | addgene full sequence | sequence record 429510 | Addgene NGS Result
TGGCGAATGGG
[124 nt withheld, positions 12-135]
C
[91 nt withheld, positions 137-227]
A
[49 nt withheld, positions 229-277]
CCTTTGACGTTGGAGTCCACGTTCTTT
[37 nt withheld, positions 305-341]
ACCCTATCTCGGTCTATTCTTTTGATTTATAAGGGATTTTGCCGATTTCGGCCTATTGGTTAAAAAATGA
GCTGATTTAACAAAAATTTAACGCGAATTTTAACAAAATATTAACGTTTACAATTTCAGGTGGCACTTTT
CGGGGAAATGTGCGCGGAACCCCTATTTGTTTATTTTTCTAAATACATTCAAATATGTATCCGCTCATGA
ATTAATTCTTAGAAAAACTCATCGAGCATCAAATGAAACTGCAATTTATTCATATCAGGATTATCAATAC
CATATTTTTGAAAAAGCCGTTTCTGTAATGAAGGAGAAAACTCACCGAGGCAGTTCCATAGGATGGCAAG
ATCCTGGTATCGGTCTGCGATTCCGACTCGTCCAACATCAATACAACCTATTAATTTCCCCTCGTCAAAA
ATAAGGTTATCAAGTGAGAAATCACCATGAGTGACGACTGAATCCGGTGAGAATGGCAAAAGTTTATGCA
TTTCTTTCCAGACTTGTTCAACAGGCCAGCCATTACGCTCGTCATCAAAATCACTCGCATCAACCAAACC
GTTATTCATTCGTGATTGCGCCTGAGCGAGACGAAATACGCGATCGCTGTTAAAAGGACAATTACAAACA
GGAATCGAATGCAACCGGCGCAGGAACACTGCCAGCGCATCAACAATATTTTCACCTGAATCAGGATATT
CTTCTAATACCTGGAATGCTGTTTTCCCGGGGATCGCAGTGGTGAGTAACCATGCATCATCAGGAGTACG
GATAAAATGCTTGATGGTCGGAAGAGGCATAAATTCCGTCAGCCAGTTTAGTCTGACCATCTCATCTGTA
ACATCATTGGCAACGCTACCTTTGCCATGTTTCAGAAACAACTCTGGCGCATCGGGCTTCCCATACAATC
GATAGATTGTCGCACCTGATTGCCCGACATTATCGCGAGCCCATTTATACCCATATAAATCAGCATCCAT
GTTGGAATTTAATCGCGGCCTAGAGCAAGACGTTTCCCGTTGAATATGGCTCATAACACCCCTTGTATTA
CTGTTTATGTAAGCAGACAGTTTTATTGTTCATGACCAAAATCCCTTAACGTGAGTTTTCGTTCCACTGA
GCGTCAGACCCCGTAGAAAAGATCAAAGGATCTTCTTGAGATCCTTTTTTTCTGCGCGTAATCTGCTGCT
TGCAAACAAAAAAACCACCGCTACCAGCGGTGGTTTGTTTGCCGGATCAAGAGCTACCAACTCTTTTTCC
GAAGGTAACTGGCTTCAGCAGAGCGCAGATACCAAATACTGTCCTTCTAGTGTAGCCGTAGTTAGGCCAC
CACTTCAAGAACTCTGTAGCACCGCCTACATACCTCGCTCTGCTAATCCTGTTACCAGTGGCTGCTGCCA
GTGGCGATAAGTCGTGTCTTACCGGGTTGGACTCAAGACGATAGTTACCGGATAAGGCGCAGCGGTCGGG
CTGAACGGGGGGTTCGTGCACACAGCCCAGCTTGGAGCGAACGACCTACACCGAACTGAGATACCTACAG
CGTGAGCTATGAGAAAGCGCCACGCTTCCCGAAGGGAGAAAGGCGGACAGGTATCCGGTAAGCGGCAGGG
TCGGAACAGGAGAGCGCACGAGGGAGCTTCCAGGGGGAAACGCCTGGTATCTTTATAGTCCTGTCGGGTT
TCGCCACCTCTGACTTGAGCGTCGATTTTTGTGATGCTCGTCAGGGGGGCGGAGCCTATGGAAAAACGCC
AGCAACGCGGCCTTTTTACGGTTCCTGGCCTTTTGCTGGCCTTTTGCTCACATGTTCTTTCCTGCGTTAT
CCCCTGATTCTGTGGATAACCGTATTACCGCCTTTGAGTGAGCTGATACCGCTCGCCGCAGCCGAACGAC
CGAGCGCAGCGAGTCAGTGAGCGAGGAAGCGGAAGAGCGCCTGATGCGGTATTTTCTCCTTACGCATCTG
TGCGGTATTTCACACCGCATATATGGTGCACTCTCAGTACAATCTGCTCTGATGCCGCATAGTTAAGCCA
GTATACACTCCGCTATCGCTACGTGACTGGGTCATGGCTGCGCCCCGACACCCGCCAACACCCGCTGACG
CGCCCTGACGGGCTTGTCTGCTCCCGGCATCCGCTTACAGACAAGCTGTGACCGTCTCCGGGAGCTGCAT
GTGTCAGAGGTTTTCACCGTCATCACCGAAACGCGCGAGGCAGCTGCGGTAAAGCTCATCAGCGTGGTCG
TGAAGCGATTCACAGATGTCTGCCTGTTCATCCGCGTCCAGCTCGTTGAGTTTCTCCAGAAGCGTTAATG
TCTGGCTTCTGATAAAGCGGGCCATGTTAAGGGCGGTTTTTTCCTGTTTGGTCACTGATGCCTCCGTGTA
AGGGGGATTTCTGTTCATGGGGGTAATGATACCGATGAAACGAGAGAGGATGCTCACGATACGGGTTACT
GATGATGAACATGCCCGGTTACTGGAACGTTGTGAGGGTAAACAACTGGCGGTATGGATGCGGCGGGACC
AGAGAAAAATCACTCAGGGTCAATGCCAGCGCTTCGTTAATACAGATGTAGGTGTTCCACAGGGTAGCCA
GCAGCATCCTGCGATGCAGATCCGGAACATAATGGTGCAGGGCGCTGACTTCCGCGTTTCCAGACTTTAC
GAAACACGGAAACCGAAGACCATTCATGTTGTTGCTCAGGTCGCAGACGTTTTGCAGCAGCAGTCGCTTC
ACGTTCGCTCGCGTATCGGTGATTCATTCTGCTAACCAGTAAGGCAACCCCGCCAGCCTAGCCGGGTCCT
CAACGACAGGAGCACGATCATGCGCACCCGTGGGGCCGCCATGCCGGCGATAATGGCCTGCTTCTCGCCG
AAACGTTTGGTGGCGGGACCAGTGACGAAGGCTTGAGCGAGGGCGTGCAAGATTCCGAATACCGCAAGCG
ACAGGCCGATCATCGTCGCGCTCCAGCGAAAGCGGTCCTCGCCGAAAATGACCCAGAGCGCTGCCGGCAC
CTGTCCTACGAGTTGCATGATAAAGAAGACAGTCATAAGTGCGGCGACGATAGTCATGCCCCGCGCCCAC
CGGAAGGAGCTGACTGGGTTGAAGGCTCTCAAGGGCATCGGTCGAGATCCCGGTGCCTAATGAGTGAGCT
AACTTACATTAATTGCGTTGCGCTCACTGCCCGCTTTCCAGTCGGGAAACCTGTCGTGCCAGCTGCATTA
ATGAATCGGCCAACGCGCGGGGAGAGGCGGTTTGCGTATTGGGCGCCAGGGTGGTTTTTCTTTTCACCAG
TGAGACGGGCAACAGCTGATTGCCCTTCACCGCCTGGCCCTGAGAGAGTTGCAGCAAGCGGTCCACGCTG
GTTTGCCCCAGCAGGCGAAAATCCTGTTTGATGGTGGTTAACGGCGGGATATAACATGAGCTGTCTTCGG
TATCGTCGTATCCCACTACCGAGATATCCGCACCAACGCGCAGCCCGGACTCGGTAATGGCGCGCATTGC
GCCCAGCGCCATCTGATCGTTGGCAACCAGCATCGCAGTGGGAACGATGCCCTCATTCAGCATTTGCATG
GTTTGTTGAAAACCGGACATGGCACTCCAGTCGCCTTCCCGTTCCGCTATCGGCTGAATTTGATTGCGAG
TGAGATATTTATGCCAGCCAGCCAGACGCAGACGCGCCGAGACAGAACTTAATGGGCCCGCTAACAGCGC
GATTTGCTGGTGACCCAATGCGACCAGATGCTCCACGCCCAGTCGCGTACCGTCTTCATGGGAGAAAATA
ATACTGTTGATGGGTGTCTGGTCAGAGACATCAAGAAATAACGCCGGAACATTAGTGCAGGCAGCTTCCA
CAGCAATGGCATCCTGGTCATCCAGCGGATAGTTAATGATCAGCCCACTGACGCGTTGCGCGAGAAGATT
GTGCACCGCCGCTTTACAGGCTTCGACGCCGCTTCGTTCTACCATCGACACCACCACGCTGGCACCCAGT
TGATCGGCGCGAGATTTAATCGCCGCGACAATTTGCGACGGCGCGTGCAGGGCCAGACTGGAGGTGGCAA
CGCCAATCAGCAACGACTGTTTGCCCGCCAGTTGTTGTGCCACGCGGTTGGGAATGTAATTCAGCTCCGC
CATCGCCGCTTCCACTTTTTCCCGCGTTTTCGCAGAAACGTGGCTGGCCTGGTTCACCACGCGGGAAACG
GTCTGATAAGAGACACCGGCATACTCTGCGACATCGTATAACGTTACTGGTTTCACATTCACCACCCTGA
ATTGACTCTCTTCCGGGCGCTATCATGCCATACCGCGAAAGGTTTTGCGCCATTCGATGGTGTCCGGGAT
CTCGACGCTCTCCCTTATGCGACTCCTGCATTAGGAAGCAGCCCAGTAGTAGGTTGAGGCCGTTGAGCAC
CGCCGCCGCAAGGAATGGTGCATGCAAGGAGATGGCGCCCAACAGTCCCCCGGCCACGGGGCCTGCCACC
ATACCCACGCCGAAACAAGCGCTCATGAGCCCGAAGTGGCGAGCCCGATCTTCCCCATCGGTGATGTCGG
CGATATAGGCGCCAGCAACCGCACCTGTGGCGCCGGTGATGCCGGCCACGATGCGTCCGGCGTAGAGGAT
CGAGATCTCGATCCCGCGAAATTAATACGACTCACTATAGGGGAATTGTGAGCGGATAACAATTCCCCTC
TAGAAATAATTTTGTTTAACTTTAAGAAGGAGATATACCATGTTGGAGAGCAAGCTGAAAGCCCCGGTCT
TCACGGCGCGCACCCAGGGGCGCCACTACGGCGAGTTCGTCCTGGAGCCCCTAGAAAGGGGGTTTGGGGT
CACCCTGGGGAACCCTCTCCGCCGCATCCTCCTCTCCTCCATCCCCGGGACCGCGGTCACCAGCGTCTAC
ATTGAGGACGTCCTCCACGAGTTCTCCACCATTCCCGGGGTGAAGGAGGACGTGGTGGAGATCATCCTGA
ACCTGAAGGAGCTGGTGGTGCGCTTCCTGGACCCCAAGATGGCGTCCACCACCCTGATCCTCAGGGCGGA
GGGCCCCAAGGAGGTGAGGGCGGGCGACTTCACCCCCTCCGCCGACGTGGAGATCATGAACCCCGACCTC
CACATCGCCACCCTCGAGGAGGGCGGGAAGCTCTACATGGAGGTGCGGGTGGACCGGGGGGTGGGGTACG
TGCCGGCCGAGCGCCACGGCATCAAGGACCGCATCAACGCCATCCCTGTGGATGCCATCTTCTCCCCGGT
GCGCCGGGTGGCCTTCCAGGTGGAGGACACCCGCCTGGGCCAGCGCACGGACCTGGACAAGCTCACCTTG
AGGATCTGGACCGACGGCTCCGTCACCCCCCTCGAGGCCCTGAACCAGGCCGTGGCCATCCTGAAGGAGC
ACCTGAACTACTTCGCCAACCCCGAGGCCTCCCTTCTGCCCACCCCCGAGGTGTCGAAGGGGGAGAAGCG
GGAGAGCGCCGAGGAGGACCTGGACCTGCCCTTGGAGGAGCTTGGGCTTTCCACCCGGGTCCTCCACAGC
CTCAAGGAGGAGGGGATTGAGTCCGTGCGCGCCCTTCTGGCCCTCAACCTCAAGGACCTGAGGAACATCC
CCGGCATCGGGGAGCGGAGCCTGGAGGAGATCCGCCAGGCCCTGGCCAAGAAGGGCTTCACCCTAAAGGA
GTGAATTATGGCGGAACCGGGCATTGACAAGCTCTTCGGCATCTCGATCCCGCGAAATTAATACGACTCA
CTATAGGGGAATTGTGAGCGGATAACAATTCCCCTCTAGAAATAATTTTGTTTAACTTTAAGAAGGAGAT
ATACATATGGAGATTAAGCGGTTCGGTCGCATCCGAGAGGTCATTCCCCTTCCCCCCCTTACGGAAATCC
AGGTGGAGTCCTATAAGAAGGCGCTCCAGGCGGACGTTCCCCCTGAAAAGCGGGAGAACGTGGGCATCCA
GGCCGCCTTCAAGGAGACCTTCCCTATAGAGGAGGGGGACAAGGGCAAGGGTGGTCTGGTTCTGGACTTC
CTGGAGTACCGCATCGGCGACCCCCCCTTCTCCCAGGACGAGTGCCGGGAGAAGGACCTCACCTACCAGG
CTCCCCTTTACGCCCGGCTCCAGCTCATCCACAAGGACACCGGGCTCATCAAGGAGGACGAGGTCTTCCT
GGGCCACCTGCCCCTGATGACCGAGGACGGCTCCTTCATCATCAACGGGGCCGACCGGGTCATCGTCTCC
CAGATCCACCGCTCCCCCGGGGTCTACTTCACCCCCGACCCCGCCCGCCCCGGCAGGTACATCGCCAGCA
TCATCCCCCTGCCCAAGCGGGGGCCCTGGATTGACCTCGAGGTGGAGGCCAGCGGCGTGGTGACCATGAA
GGTCAACAAGCGCAAGTTCCCCCTGGTCCTCCTCCTCAGGGTCCTGGGCTACGACCAGGAGACCCTGGTG
CGGGAGCTTTCCGCCTACGGGGACCTGGTCCAGGGCCTCCTGGACGAGGCGGTTTTGGCCATGCGCCCCG
AGGAGGCCATGGTCCGCCTGTTCACCCTCCTCCGCCCCGGTGACCCCCCCAAGAAGGACAAGGCCCTGGC
CTACCTCTTTGGCCTTCTGGCCGACCCCAAGCGCTACGACCTGGGAGAGGCGGGCCGCTACAAGGCAGAG
GAGAAGCTGGGCGTGGGCCTTTCGGGGCGCACCCTGGTCCGGTTTGAGGACGGCGAGTTCAAGGACGAGG
TCTTCCTGCCCACGCTCCGCTACCTCTTCGCCCTAACGGCCGGGGTTCCCGGCCACGAGGTGGACGACAT
TGACCACCTGGGCAACCGGCGAATCCGCACCGTGGGCGAGCTCATGGCGGACCAGTTCCGCGTGGGCCTG
GCCAGGCTGGCCCGAGGGGTGCGGGAGCGCATGGTCATGGGCTCCCCCGACACCCTCACCCCCGCCAAGC
TGGTCAACAGCCGCCCCCTGGAGGCCGCCTTGCGGGAGTTTTTCAGCCGGAGCCAGCTCTCCCAGTTCAA
GGACGAGACCAACCCCCTCTCCTCCCTGAGGCACAAAAGGCGCATTTCCGCCCTGGGCCCCGGGGGCCTT
ACCCGGGAGCGGGCGGGGTTTGACGTGCGCGACGTGCACCGCACCCACTACGGGCGCATCTGCCCGGTGG
AGACGCCGGAAGGGGCCAACATCGGCCTCATCACCTCCCTGGCCGCCTACGCCCGGGTGGACGCCTTGGG
CTTCATCCGCACCCCCTACCGCCGGGTCAAGAACGGCGTGGTCACGGAGGAGGTGGTCTACATGACCGCC
TCCGAGGAGGACCGCTACACCATCGCCCAGGCCAACACCCCCCTCGAGGGCGACCGCATCGCCACCGACC
GGGTGGTGGCCAGGCGCAGGGGGGAGCCCGTCATCGTGGCTCCGGAGGAGGTGGAGTTCATGGACGTCTC
CCCCAAGCAGGTCTTCTCTCTCAACACCAACCTCATTCCCTTCCTGGAGCACGACGACGCCAACCGGGCC
CTCATGGGCTCCAACATGCAGACCCAGGCCGTGCCCCTCATCCGGGCCCAGGCCCCGGTGGTCATGACGG
GCCTGGAGGAGCGCGTGGTGCGGGACTCCCTGGCCGCCCTCTACGCCGAGGAGGACGGGGAGGTGGTCAA
GGTGGACGGCACCAGGATCGCCGTCCGCTATGAGGACGGCCGCCTGGTGGAGCACCCTTTGCGCCGCTAT
GCCCGCTCCAACCAAGGCACCGCCTTCGACCAGCGGCCCCGGGTCAGGGTGGGCCAGCGGGTGAAGAAGG
GGGACCTCCTGGCGGACGGCCCCGCCTCGGAAGAGGGCTTTCTGGCCCTGGGGCAGAACGTCCTGGTGGC
CATCATGCCCTTTGACGGGTACAACTTTGAGGACGCCATCGTCATCAGCGAGGAGCTCCTCAAGCGGGAC
TTCTACACCTCCATCCACATTGAGCGCTACGAGATTGAGGCCCGGGACACCAAGCTGGGCCCCGAGCGTA
TTACCCGTGACATCCCCCACCTCTCCGAGGCCGCCCTTCGCGACCTGGACGAGGAGGGCATCGTCCGCAT
CGGGGCCGAGGTCAAGCCCGGCGACATCCTGGTGGGGCGCACCAGCTTCAAGGGCGAGCAGGAACCTTCC
CCCGAGGAGCGCCTCCTGCGCTCCATCTTCGGGGAGAAGGCCAGGGACGTGAAGGACACCTCCCTGAGGG
TCCCCCCCGGGGAAGGGGGGATCGTGGTGGGGCGCCTGCGCCTTAGGCGGGGCGATCCCGGGGTGGAGCT
GAAGCCCGGGGTGCGGGAGGTGGTCCGGGTCTTCGTGGCCCAGAAGCGCAAGCTCCAGGTGGGGGACAAG
CTGGCCAACCGCCACGGCAACAAGGGCGTGGTGGCCAAGATCCTCCCCGTGGAGGACATGCCCCACCTGC
CCGACGGCACCCCCGTGGACGTGATCCTGAACCCCCTGGGCGTGCCCAGCCGGATGAACCTGGGCCAGAT
CCTGGAGACCCACCTGGGCCTGGCGGGCTACTTCCTGGGCCAGCGCTACATCTCCCCCGTCTTTGACGGG
GCCACGGAGCCCGAGATCAAGGAGCTTCTGGCCGAGGCCTTCAACCTCTACTTCGGCAAGCGCCAGGGCG
AGGGCTTCGGCGTGGACAAGCGGGAGAAGGAGGTCCTGGCCCGGGCGGAGAAGCTGGGCCTGGTTTCCCC
GGGCAAGAGCCCCGAGGAGCAACTCAAAGAGCTCTTCGTCCAGGGCAAGGTGGTCCTCTACGATGGCCGC
ACGGGGGAGCCCTTTGAGGGGCCCATCGTGGTGGGGCAGATGTTCATCATGAAGCTCTACCACATGGTGG
AGGACAAGATGCACGCCCGCTCCACTGGCCCCTACTCCCTCATCACCCAGCAGCCTCTGGGCGGCAAGGC
CCAGTTCGGCGGCCAGCGCTTCGGGGAGATGGAGGTGTGGGCCCTCGAGGCCTACGGGGCCGCCCACACC
CTGCAGGAGATGCTGACCATCAAGTCCGACGACATTGAGGGCAGGAACGCCGCCTACGAGGCCATCATCA
AGGGCGAGGACGTGCCCGAGCCCAGCGTGCCCGAGTCCTTCCGCGTGCTGGTGAAGGAGCTTCAGGCCCT
GGCCCTGGACGTGCAGACCCTGGACGAGAAGGACAACCCCGTGGACATCTTTGAGGGGTTGGCCTCCAAG
CGGTGAATTCGGATCCCGGTGATGCCGGCCACGATGCGTCCGGCGTAGAGGATCGAGATCTCGATCCCGC
GAAATTAATACGACTCACTATAGGGGAATTGTGAGCGGATAACAATTCCCCTCTAGAAATAATTTTGTTT
AACTTTAAGAAGGAGATATACCATGGGCAGCAGCCATCATCATCATCATCACAGCAGCGGCCTGGTGCCG
CGCGGCAGCCATATGAAAAAGGAAGTCCGCAAGGTCCGCATCGCCCTGGCCTCCCCCGAGAAGATCCGCT
CCTGGAGCTACGGGGAGGTGGAGAAGCCCGAGACCATCAACTACCGCACCCTGAAGCCCGAGCGGGACGG
GCTCTTTGACGAGCGCATCTTCGGCCCCATCAAGGACTACGAGTGCGCCTGCGGCAAGTACAAGCGCCAG
CGCTTTGAGGGCAAGGTCTGCGAGCGGTGCGGGGTGGAGGTGACGAGGAGCATCGTCCGCCGCTACCGCA
TGGGCCACATTGAGCTGGCCACCCCCGCCGCCCACATCTGGTTCGTCAAGGACGTGCCCTCCAAGATCGG
CACCCTCCTGGACCTCTCCGCCACCGAGCTGGAGCAGGTCCTCTACTTCAACAAGTACATCGTCCTGGAC
CCCAAGGGGGCCGTCCTGGACGGGGTGCCGGTGGAAAAGCGCCAGCTCCTCACCGACGAGGAGTACCGGG
AGCTCCGCTACGGCAAGCAGGAGACCTACCCCCTGCCCGCCGGGGTGGATGCCCTGGTCAAGGACGGGGA
AGAGGTGGTGAAGGGCCAGGAGCTGGCCCCCGGCGTGGTGAGCCGCATGGACGGCGTGGCTCTCTACCGC
TTCCCCCGCCGGGTGCGGGTGGACTACCTGAGGAAGGAGCGGGCCGCCCTCAGGATCCCCCTTTCCGCCT
GGGTGGAGAAGGAGGCCTACCGGCCCGGGGAGGTCCTGGCGGAGCTATCTGAGCCCTACCTCTTCCGGGC
CGAGGAGAGCGGGGTGGTGGAGCTCAAGGATCTCGCCGAGGGCCACCTCATCTACCTGCGCCAGGAGGAG
GAGGTGGTGGCCCGCTACTTCCTCCCCGCGGGCATGACTCCCCTGGTGGTGGAGGGGGAGATCGTGGAGG
TGGGCCAGCCTCTGGCCGAGGGGAAGGGGCTATTGCGCCTGCCCCGCCACATGACGGCCAAGGAGGTGGA
GGCCGAGGAGGAAGGGGACAGCGTCCACCTCACCCTGTTCCTGGAGTGGACCGAGCCCAAGGACTACAAG
GTGGCCCCCCACATGAACGTCATCGTCCCCGAGGGGGCCAAGGTGCAGGCGGGGGAGAAGATCGTGGCCG
CCATTGACCCCGAGGAGGAGGTCATCGCCGAGGCCGAGGGGGTGGTCCACCTGCACGAGCCCGCCAGCAT
CCTGGTGGTCAAGGCCCGGGTCTACCCCTTTGAGGACGACGTGGAGGTGACCACCGGGGACCGGGTGGCC
CCCGGGGACGTCCTGGCCGACGGGGGCAAGGTCAAGAGCGAGATCTACGGCCGGGTGGAGGTGGACCTGG
TCCGCAATGTGGTGCGGGTGGTGGAGTCCTACGACATAGACGCCCGCATGGGGGCCGAGGCCATCCAGGA
GCTCCTCAAGGAGCTGGACCTGGAGAAGCTGGAGAGGGAGCTTTTGGAGGAGATGAAGCACCCCTCCCGG
GCCCGGCGGGCCAAGGCCAGGAAGCGGCTGGAGGTGGTGCGGGCCTTCCTGGACTCCGGCAACCGCCCGG
AGTGGATGATCCTGGAGGCCGTCCCCGTCCTGCCCCCGGACCTCCGCCCCATGGTCCAGGTGGACGGGGG
GCGGTTCGCCACCAGCGACCTCAACGACCTCTACCGCCGCCTCATCAACCGCAACAACCGCTTGAAGAAG
CTCCTGGCCCAGGGGGCCCCCGAGATCATCATCCGCAACGAGAAGCGCATGCTCCAGGAGGCGGTGGACG
CCGTCATAGACAACGGCCGCCGGGGCAGCCCCGTCACCAACCCCGGCTCCGAGCGCCCCCTCCGCAGCCT
CACCGACATCCTCTCCGGCAAGCAGGGCCGCTTCCGCCAGAACCTTCTGGGCAAACGGGTGGACTACTCG
GGCCGGAGCGTGATCGTGGTGGGGCCCCAGCTCAAGCTCCACCAGTGCGGCCTGCCCAAGCGCATGGCCC
TGGAGCTCTTCAAGCCCTTCCTCCTCAAGAAGATGGAGGAGAAGGGCATCGCCCCCAACGTGAAGGCGGC
CAGGCGCATGCTGGAGCGCCAGCGGGACATCAAGGACGAGGTGTGGGACGCCCTCGAGGAGGTCATCCAC
GGCAAGGTGGTCCTCCTGAACCGGGCCCCTACCCTGCATCGCCTAGGGATCCAGGCCTTCCAGCCCGTTT
TGGTGGAGGGGCAGTCCATCCAGCTCCACCCCCTGGTCTGCGAGGCCTTCAACGCCGACTTTGACGGGGA
CCAGATGGCCGTCCACGTCCCCCTTTCCTCCTTCGCCCAGGCCGAGGCCCGGATCCAGATGCTCTCCGCC
CACAACCTTCTCTCCCCGGCCTCGGGGGAGCCCCTGGCCAAGCCCAGCCGGGACATCATCCTGGGCCTTT
ACTACATCACCCAGGTGCGAAAGGAGAAGAAGGGAGCCGGCATGGCCTTCGCTACCCCCGAGGAGGCTTT
GGCGGCTTACGAAAGGGGCGAGGTGGCCCTGAACGCCCCCATCGTGGTGGCGGGCAGGGAGACCAGCGTG
GGCCGCTTGAAGTTCGTCTTCGCCAACCCCGACGAGGCCCTTCTGGCGGTGGCCCACGGGCTTTTGGACC
TCCAGGACGTGGTCACCGTCCGCTACCTGGGCAGGCGGCTGGAGACGAGCCCGGGGCGGATCCTCTTCGC
CCGCATCGTGGGCGAGGCCGTGGGGGACGAAAAGGTGGCCCAGGAGCTCATCCAGATGGACGTCCCCCAG
GAGAAGAACTCCCTCAAGGACCTGGTCTACCAGGCCTTCCTGCGCCTGGGCATGGAGAAGACCGCCCGCC
TCCTGGACGCCCTCAAGTACTACGGTTTCACCCTCTCCACCACCAGCGGCATCACCATCGGCATTGACGA
TGCCGTGATCCCCGAGGAGAAGCAGAGGTACCTGGAGGAAGCCGACCGGAAGCTCCGCCAGATTGAGCAG
GCCTACGAGATGGGCTTCCTCACCGACCGGGAGCGGTACGACCAGGTGATCCAGCTTTGGACGGAGACCA
CGGAGAAGGTGACCCAGGCGGTCTTCAAGAACTTTGAGGAGAACTACCCCTTCAACCCCCTCTACGTCAT
GGCCCAGTCCGGGGCCCGGGGTAACCCGCAGCAGATCCGCCAGCTCTGCGGCATGCGGGGCCTGATGCAA
AAGCCCTCGGGGGAGACCTTTGAGGTGCCGGTGCGCTCCTCCTTCCGCGAGGGCCTCACCGTCTTGGAGT
ACTTCATCAGTAGCCACGGGGCCAGGAAGGGCGGGGCGGACACCGCGCTCCGCACCGCCGACTCCGGCTA
CCTGACCCGGAAGCTGGTGGATGTGGCCCACGAGATCGTGGTGCGGGAGGCGGACTGCGGCACCACCAAC
TACATCTCCGTCCCCCTCTTCCAGATGGACGAGGTGACCCGCACCCTGCGCCTCAGGAAGCGCTCGGACA
TAGAGTCCGGCCTCTACGGCCGGGTCCTGGCCCGGGAGGTGGAGGCTCTGGGCCGCAGGCTGGAGGAGGG
GCGCTACCTCTCCCTCGAGGACGTCCACTTCCTCATCAAGGCGGCGGAGGCGGGGGAGGTGCGGGAGGTT
CCCGTGAGGAGCCCCCTCACCTGCCAGACCCGTTACGGGGTCTGCCAGAAGTGCTACGGCTACGACCTGT
CCATGGCCCGCCCCGTGTCCATCGGGGAGGCCGTGGGCGTAGTGGCCGCCGAGTCCATCGGCGAGCCCGG
CACCCAGCTCACCATGCGCACCTTCCACACCGGGGGCGTGGCGGTGGGCACCGACATCACCCAGGGTCTT
CCCCGGGTCATTGAGCTCTTTGAGGCCCGCCGCCCCAAGGCCAAGGCGGTCATCTCCGAGATTGACGGCG
TGGTGCGCATTGAGGAAGGCGAGGACCGGCTCTCGGTCTTCGTGGAGTCCGAGGGCTTCTCCAAGGAGTA
CAAGCTCCCCAAGGACGCCCGCCTTTTGGTCAAGGACGGGGACTACGTGGAGGCGGGCCAGCCCCTGACC
CGCGGGGCCATTGACCCCCACCAGCTTTTGGAGGCCAAGGGTCCCGAGGCGGTGGAGCGCTACCTGGTGG
ACGAGATCCAGAAGGTCTACCGGGCCCAGGGCGTGAAGCTCCACGACAAGCACATTGAGATCGTGGTGCG
GCAGATGCTCAAGTACGTGGAGGTCACCGACCCCGGGGATAGCCGCCTTTTGGAGGGCCAGGTCCTGGAG
AAGTGGGACGTGGAGGCCCTGAACGAGCGCCTGATCGCCGAGGGCAAGGTGCCCGTGGCCTGGAAGCCCC
TCCTCATGGGGGTCACCAAGAGCGCCCTCTCCACCAAGAGCTGGCTCTCCGCCGCCAGCTTCCAGAACAC
CACCCACGTCCTCACTGAGGCGGCCATCGCCGGCAAGAAGGACGAGCTCATCGGCCTCAAGGAGAACGTG
ATCCTGGGTCGCCTGATCCCTGCGGGCACGGGCTCCGACTTCGTCCGCTTCACCCAGGTGGTGGACCAGA
GGACCCTGAAGGCCATTGAGGAGGCCCGCAAGGAGGCGGTGGAGGCCAAGGAGAAGGAGGCTCCCCGCCG
CCCCGTGCGCCGGGAGCAGCCGGGGAAGGGCCTTTGAATTGATCTCGATCCCGCGAAATTAATACGACTC
ACTATAGGGGAATTGTGAGCGGATAACAATTCCCCTCTAGAAATAATTTTGTTTAACTTTAAGAAGGAGA
TATACCATGGCGGAACCGGGCATTGACAAGCTCTTCGGCATGGTGGACTCCAAGTACCGGCTCACGGTGG
TGGTGGCCAAACGCGCCCAGCAGCTTCTGCGCCACCGCTTTAAGAACACGGTTCTGGAGCCGGAGGAGAG
GCCCAAGATGCGCACCCTCGAGGGCCTCTACGACGACCCCAACGCCGTTACCTGGGCCATGAAGGAGCTT
TTGACGGGGCGGCTTTTCTTCGGGGAGAACCTGGTGCCCGAGGACCGGCTTCAGAAGGAGATGGAAAGGC
TCTACCCCACCGAAGAGGAGGCCTAGTCGACAAGCTTGCGGCCGCACTCGAGCACCACCACCACCACCAC
TGAGATCCGGCTGCTAACAAAGCCCGAAAGGAAGCTGAGTTGGCTGCTGCCACCGCTGAGCAATAACTAG
CATAACCCCTTGGGGCCTCTAAACGGGTCTTGAGGGGTTTTTTGCTGAAAGGAGGAACTATATCCGGAT
Features (pLannotate 1.2.2; 33 found; start..end, strand, type, name):
     12..467     +  rep_origin     f1 ori (sequence partly withheld): f1 bacteriophage origin of replication; arrow indicates direction of (+) strand synthesis
    494..551     +  promoter       AmpR promoter (fragment): bla
    560..1375    -  CDS            KanR: aminoglycoside phosphotransferase; aph(3')-Ia; confers resistance to kanamycin in bacteria or G418 (Geneticin®) in eukaryotes
   1497..2085    +  rep_origin     ori: high-copy-number ColE1/pMB1/pBR322/pUC origin of replication
   2271..2413    -  misc_feature   bom: basis of mobility region from pBR322
   2515..2706    -  CDS            rop: Rop protein, which maintains plasmids at low copy number; rop
   2723..3103    +  CDS            YPB1_ECOLX: Protein predicted: Swiss-Prot protein existence level 4. From Escherichia coli.
   3175..3466    -  CDS            TcR (fragment): tetracycline efflux protein; tet; confers resistance to tetracycline
   3481..3502    -  protein_bind   CAP binding site: CAP binding activates transcription in the presence of cAMP. E. coli catabolite activator protein
   3515..4597    -  CDS            lacI: lac repressor; lacI; The lac repressor binds to the lac operator to inhibit transcription in E. coli. This inhibition can be relieved by adding lactose or isopropyl-β-D-thiogalactopyranoside (IPTG).
   4598..4675    -  promoter       lacI promoter: lacI
   4683..4962    -  CDS            TcR (fragment): tetracycline efflux protein; tet; confers resistance to tetracycline
   4984..5002    +  promoter       T7 promoter: promoter for bacteriophage T7 RNA polymerase
   5003..5027    +  protein_bind   lac operator: The lac repressor binds to the lac operator to inhibit transcription in E. coli. This inhibition can be relieved by adding lactose or isopropyl-β-D-thiogalactopyranoside (IPTG). lac repressor encoded by lacI
   5042..5064    +  RBS            RBS: efficient ribosome binding site from bacteriophage T7 gene 10 (Olins and Rangwala, 1989)
   5071..6012    +  CDS            rpoA: RPOA_THEAQ - Experimental evidence at protein level: Swiss-Prot protein existence level 1. DNA-dependent RNA polymerase catalyzes the transcription of DNA into RNA using the four ribonucleoside triphosphates as substrates. From Thermus aquaticus.
   6070..6088    +  promoter       T7 promoter: promoter for bacteriophage T7 RNA polymerase
   6089..6113    +  protein_bind   lac operator: The lac repressor binds to the lac operator to inhibit transcription in E. coli. This inhibition can be relieved by adding lactose or isopropyl-β-D-thiogalactopyranoside (IPTG). lac repressor encoded by lacI
   6128..6150    +  RBS            RBS: efficient ribosome binding site from bacteriophage T7 gene 10 (Olins and Rangwala, 1989)
   6158..9514    +  CDS            rpoB: RPOB_THEAQ - Experimental evidence at protein level: Swiss-Prot protein existence level 1. DNA-dependent RNA polymerase catalyzes the transcription of DNA into RNA using the four ribonucleoside triphosphates as substrates. From Thermus aquaticus.
   9527..9565    -  CDS            TcR (fragment): tetracycline efflux protein; tet; confers resistance to tetracycline
   9587..9605    +  promoter       T7 promoter: promoter for bacteriophage T7 RNA polymerase
   9606..9630    +  protein_bind   lac operator: The lac repressor binds to the lac operator to inhibit transcription in E. coli. This inhibition can be relieved by adding lactose or isopropyl-β-D-thiogalactopyranoside (IPTG). lac repressor encoded by lacI
   9645..9667    +  RBS            RBS: efficient ribosome binding site from bacteriophage T7 gene 10 (Olins and Rangwala, 1989)
   9713..9730    +  CDS            thrombin site: thrombin recognition and cleavage site
   9734..14305   +  CDS            rpoC: RPOC_THEAQ - Experimental evidence at protein level: Swiss-Prot protein existence level 1. DNA-dependent RNA polymerase catalyzes the transcription of DNA into RNA using the four ribonucleoside triphosphates as substrates. From Thermus aquaticus.
  14331..14349   +  promoter       T7 promoter: promoter for bacteriophage T7 RNA polymerase
  14350..14374   +  protein_bind   lac operator: The lac repressor binds to the lac operator to inhibit transcription in E. coli. This inhibition can be relieved by adding lactose or isopropyl-β-D-thiogalactopyranoside (IPTG). lac repressor encoded by lacI
  14389..14411   +  RBS            RBS: efficient ribosome binding site from bacteriophage T7 gene 10 (Olins and Rangwala, 1989)
  14418..14714   +  CDS            rpoZ: RPOZ_THEAQ - Experimental evidence at protein level: Swiss-Prot protein existence level 1. Promotes RNA polymerase assembly. Latches the N- and C- terminal regions of the beta' subunit thereby facilitating its interaction with the beta and alpha subunits. From Thermus aquaticus.
  14744..14761   +  CDS            9xHis (fragment): 9xHis affinity tag
  14771..14820   +  CDS            SET1 (fragment): solubility-enhancement tag derived from T7 phage gene 10B
  14828..14875   +  terminator     T7 terminator: transcription terminator for bacteriophage T7 RNA polymerase
