[The description below was written by a language model from this plasmid's Addgene catalogue record and pLannotate feature annotations shown in this document.]
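Description:
T. aq RNA Polymerase is a 14.9 kb bacterial expression plasmid built on a pET28 backbone for co-producing the subunits of Thermus aquaticus RNA polymerase in E. coli. It is maintained through a ColE1/pMB1-type origin accompanied by the bom region and the rop gene, and it also carries an f1 phage origin. Selection is by kanamycin through the aph(3')-Ia gene. A lacI cassette on the plasmid supplies lac repressor. Short annotated fragments of a tetracycline resistance gene, including one between the rpoB and rpoC units, appear to be backbone remnants that were carried along during cloning rather than functional markers.

The roughly 9.8 kb payload consists of four tandem expression units in the same orientation, encoding rpoA (alpha), rpoB (beta), rpoC (beta prime) and rpoZ (omega). Each gene has its own T7 promoter, lac operator and phage T7 gene 10 ribosome binding site. Expression of all four subunits therefore depends on T7 RNA polymerase supplied by the host and can be induced with IPTG, which allows the core enzyme to assemble in vivo. A single T7 terminator follows the last unit.

The catalogue lists a C-terminal 6x His tag. The feature table shows a histidine tag fragment just downstream of rpoZ, and a thrombin site immediately upstream of rpoC that suggests a vector-derived N-terminal leader. However, the record does not state explicitly which subunit carries a functional tag. The plasmid is intended for purifying recombinant thermophilic RNA polymerase. The associated work concerns cotranscriptional folding of the fluoride riboswitch, which suggests use of the enzyme in in vitro transcription studies.
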