Addgene plasmid #215349: T. aq RNA Polymerase
Purpose: Express T. aq RNA Polymerase subunits in E. coli cells
Depositing lab: Julius Lucks. Depositing organization: Northwestern University. Publication: The effect of pseudoknot base pairing on cotranscriptional structural switching of the fluoride riboswitch. Hertz LM, White EN, Kuznedelov K, Cheng L, Yu AM, Kakkaramadam R, Severinov K, Chen A, Lucks JB. Nucleic Acids Res. 2024 May 8;52(8):4466-4482. doi: 10.1093/nar/gkae231. PubMed 38567721.
Backbone
  Vector backbone: pET28
  Total vector size (bp): 14900
  Vector type: Bacterial Expression
Growth in bacteria
  Bacterial resistance: Kanamycin, 50 μg/mL
  Growth temperature: 37°C
  Growth strain: DH5alpha
  Copy number: Unknown
Gene/Insert
  Gene/Insert name: RNA polymerase (alt name: RNAP)
  Species: Thermus aquaticus
  Insert size (bp): 9786
  GenBank ID: CP010822.1 Y19222.2
  Tag / fusion protein: 6x His (C terminal on insert)
Resource information
  A portion of this plasmid was derived from a plasmid made by: Konstantin Kuznedelov, Konstantin Severinov
Terms and licenses: Academic/Nonprofit Terms; Industry Terms: Not Available to Industry
Depositor comments: Please visit https://doi.org/10.1101/2023.12.05.570056/ for bioRxiv preprint. Article references for protein purification: (1) Kuznedelov, K., Minakhin, L., & Severinov, K. (2003). Preparation and characterization of recombinant Thermus aquaticus RNA polymerase. Methods in enzymology, 370, 94–108. https://doi.org/10.1016/S0076-6879(03)70009-3. (2) Kuznedelov, K., Lamour, V., Patikoglou, G., Chlenov, M., Darst, S. A., & Severinov, K. (2006). Recombinant Thermus aquaticus RNA polymerase for structural studies. Journal of Molecular Biology, 359(1), 110–121. https://doi.org/10.1016/j.jmb.2006.03.009.
How to cite: T. aq RNA Polymerase was a gift from Julius Lucks (Addgene plasmid # 215349 ; http://n2t.net/addgene:215349 ; RRID:Addgene_215349)
